Addgene plasmid #97141: miR-vector plix4.03
Purpose: (Empty Backbone) For lentiviral tet-inducible expression of miRNA and Dendra2
Depositing lab: Qing Deng. Depositing organization: Purdue University. Publication: Phenotypical microRNA screen reveals a noncanonical role of CDK2 in regulating neutrophil migration. Hsu AY, Wang D, Liu S, Lu J, Syahirah R, Bennin DA, Huttenlocher A, Umulis DM, Wan J, Deng Q. Proc Natl Acad Sci U S A. 2019 Aug 26. pii: 1905221116. doi: 10.1073/pnas.1905221116. PubMed 31451657.
Backbone
  Vector backbone: plix 4.03
  Backbone manufacturer: David Root (Addgene plasmid # 41395)
  Backbone size (bp): 7700
  Vector type: Lentiviral
  Tag / fusion protein: dendra2 (C terminal on insert)
Growth in bacteria
  Bacterial resistance: Ampicillin, 100 μg/mL
  Growth temperature: 37°C
  Growth strain: NEB Stable
  Copy number: Low Copy
Gene/Insert
  Gene/Insert name: None
  Tag / fusion protein: dendra2 (C terminal on insert)
Terms and licenses: Academic/Nonprofit Terms; Industry Terms: Not Available to Industry
Depositor comments: infusion cloning was used
How to cite: miR-vector plix4.03 was a gift from Qing Deng (Addgene plasmid # 97141 ; http://n2t.net/addgene:97141 ; RRID:Addgene_97141)
