[The description below was written by a language model from this plasmid's Addgene catalogue record and pLannotate feature annotations shown in this document.]
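Description:
miR-vector plix4.03 is an empty lentiviral backbone derived from pLIX 4.03 and built for tetracycline-inducible co-expression of a microRNA with the photoconvertible green fluorescent protein Dendra2. It is propagated in E. coli through a ColE1/pUC-type origin and selected with ampicillin (AmpR). Although the origin is annotated as a high-copy type, the catalogue lists the plasmid as low copy and names a recombination-tolerant strain, as is common for LTR-containing vectors. The sequenced record is about 9.3 kb, against a stated backbone size of 7.7 kb.

The viral frame is a third-generation, self-inactivating HIV-1 design. An RSV promoter drives a truncated 5' LTR, followed by the Ψ packaging signal with a gag fragment, the RRE for Rev-dependent export, cPPT/CTS, WPRE and a ΔU3 3' LTR, with an SV40 poly(A) signal and SV40 origin downstream. Within the provirus, a tight TRE promoter (seven tet operators plus minimal CMV) precedes a short fragment matching zebrafish beta-actin (actba). An unannotated stretch and a remnant of a multiple cloning site follow, and then the Dendra2 coding sequence. The miRNA is presumably inserted into this region upstream of Dendra2, but the record does not state the exact cloning site or architecture, noting only that In-Fusion cloning was used.

A second cassette uses the human PGK promoter to express puromycin N-acetyltransferase and the reverse transactivator rtTA3, apparently as one unit, although no linker element is annotated. This makes the vector an all-in-one system: transduced cells can be selected with puromycin, and doxycycline then induces the miRNA, with Dendra2 fluorescence reporting expression. The associated publication concerns a microRNA screen on neutrophil migration.
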