Features (pLannotate 1.2.2; 29 found; start..end, strand, type, name):
     29..617     +  rep_origin     ori: high-copy-number ColE1/pMB1/pBR322/pUC origin of replication
    800..892     +  CDS            lacI (fragment): lac repressor; lacI; The lac repressor binds to the lac operator to inhibit transcription in E. coli. This inhibition can be relieved by adding lactose or isopropyl-β-D-thiogalactopyranoside (IPTG).
    905..926     +  protein_bind   CAP binding site: CAP binding activates transcription in the presence of cAMP. E. coli catabolite activator protein
    941..971     +  promoter       lac promoter: promoter for the E. coli lac operon
    979..995     +  protein_bind   lac operator: The lac repressor binds to the lac operator to inhibit transcription in E. coli. This inhibition can be relieved by adding lactose or isopropyl-β-D-thiogalactopyranoside (IPTG). lac repressor encoded by lacI
   1040..1058    +  promoter       T3 promoter: promoter for bacteriophage T3 RNA polymerase
   1086..1312    +  promoter       RSV promoter: Rous sarcoma virus enhancer/promoter
   1313..1493    +  LTR            5' LTR (truncated): truncated 5' long terminal repeat (LTR) from HIV-1
   1540..1665    +  misc_feature   HIV-1 Ψ: packaging signal of human immunodeficiency virus type 1
   1649..2012    +  CDS            HIV-1 gag (fragment): gag protein from human immunodeficiency virus 1; gag
   2158..2391    +  misc_feature   RRE: The Rev response element (RRE) of HIV-1 allows for Rev-dependent mRNA export from the nucleus to the cytoplasm.
   2768..2792    +  CDS            Rev (fragment): human immunodeficiency virus 1 (HIV-1) Rev protein; rev; enhances nuclear export of unspliced and incompletely spliced viral mRNAs
   2833..2950    +  misc_feature   cPPT/CTS: central polypurine tract and central termination sequence of HIV-1
   3004..3318    +  promoter       tight TRE promoter: Tet-responsive promoter PTight, consisting of seven tet operator sequences followed by the minimal CMV promoter
   3340..3462    +  CDS            actba (fragment): ACTB1_DANRE - Also known as bact, bactin1, bactzf. Experimental evidence at protein level: Swiss-Prot protein existence level 1. Actin is a highly conserved protein that polymerizes to produce filaments that form cross-linked networks in the cytoplasm of cells. Actin exists in both monomeric (G-actin) and polymeric (F-actin) forms, both forms playing key functions, such as cell motility and contraction. In addition to their role in the cytoplasmic cytoskeleton, G- and F-actin also localize in the nucleus, and regulate gene transcription and motility and repair of damaged DNA. From Danio rerio
   4274..4292    -  misc_feature   MCS (fragment): pBluescript multiple cloning site
   4307..4996    +  CDS            Dendra2: Dendra2 is a photoconvertible green fluorescent protein published in 2006, derived from Dendronephthya sp.. It has high acid sensitivity.
   5046..5064    +  CDS            9xHis (fragment): 9xHis affinity tag
   5074..5584    +  promoter       hPGK promoter: human phosphoglycerate kinase 1 promoter
   5594..6190    +  CDS            PuroR (fragment): puromycin N-acetyltransferase; pac from Streptomyces; confers resistance to puromycin
   6245..6942    +  CDS            rtTA3 (fragment): reverse tetracycline transactivator 3 activates expression from Tet-responsive promoters in the presence of doxycycline
   6872..6982    +  CDS            VP48: 3 tandem repeats of the minimal activation domain of herpes simplex virus VP16 (Cheng et al., 2013)
   7018..7566    +  misc_feature   WPRE (fragment): woodchuck hepatitis virus posttranscriptional regulatory element
   7592..7663    +  CDS            nef (fragment): NEF_HV1Z2 - Experimental evidence at protein level: Swiss-Prot protein existence level 1. Extracellular Nef protein targets CD4(+) T-lymphocytes for apoptosis by interacting with CXCR4 surface receptors. From Human immunodeficiency virus type 1 group M subtype D (isolate Z2/CDC-Z34) (HIV-1).
   7665..7898    +  LTR            3' LTR (ΔU3): self-inactivating 3' long terminal repeat (LTR) from HIV-1
   7970..8091    +  polyA_signal   SV40 poly(A) signal: SV40 polyadenylation signal
   8131..8266    +  rep_origin     SV40 ori: SV40 origin of replication
   8274..8337    +  promoter       AmpR promoter: bla
   8338..9198    +  CDS            AmpR: β-lactamase; bla; confers resistance to ampicillin, carbenicillin, and related antibiotics
>Addgene plasmid #97141 | miR-vector plix4.03 | addgene full sequence | sequence record 183142 | Addgene NGS Result
ACCCCGTAGAAAAGATCAAAGGATCTTCTTGAGATCCTTTTTTTCTGCGCGTAATCTGCTGCTTGCAAAC
AAAAAAACCACCGCTACCAGCGGTGGTTTGTTTGCCGGATCAAGAGCTACCAACTCTTTTTCCGAAGGTA
ACTGGCTTCAGCAGAGCGCAGATACCAAATACTGTTCTTCTAGTGTAGCCGTAGTTAGGCCACCACTTCA
AGAACTCTGTAGCACCGCCTACATACCTCGCTCTGCTAATCCTGTTACCAGTGGCTGCTGCCAGTGGCGA
TAAGTCGTGTCTTACCGGGTTGGACTCAAGACGATAGTTACCGGATAAGGCGCAGCGGTCGGGCTGAACG
GGGGGTTCGTGCACACAGCCCAGCTTGGAGCGAACGACCTACACCGAACTGAGATACCTACAGCGTGAGC
TATGAGAAAGCGCCACGCTTCCCGAAGGGAGAAAGGCGGACAGGTATCCGGTAAGCGGCAGGGTCGGAAC
AGGAGAGCGCACGAGGGAGCTTCCAGGGGGAAACGCCTGGTATCTTTATAGTCCTGTCGGGTTTCGCCAC
CTCTGACTTGAGCGTCGATTTTTGTGATGCTCGTCAGGGGGGCGGAGCCTATGGAAAAACGCCAGCAACG
CGGCCTTTTTACGGTTCCTGGCCTTTTGCTGGCCTTTTGCTCACATGTTCTTTCCTGCGTTATCCCCTGA
TTCTGTGGATAACCGTATTACCGCCTTTGAGTGAGCTGATACCGCTCGCCGCAGCCGAACGACCGAGCGC
AGCGAGTCAGTGAGCGAGGAAGCGGAAGAGCGCCCAATACGCAAACCGCCTCTCCCCGCGCGTTGGCCGA
TTCATTAATGCAGCTGGCACGACAGGTTTCCCGACTGGAAAGCGGGCAGTGAGCGCAACGCAATTAATGT
GAGTTAGCTCACTCATTAGGCACCCCAGGCTTTACACTTTATGCTTCCGGCTCGTATGTTGTGTGGAATT
GTGAGCGGATAACAATTTCACACAGGAAACAGCTATGACCATGATTACGCCAAGCGCGCAATTAACCCTC
ACTAAAGGGAACAAAAGCTGGAGCTGCAAGCTTAATGTAGTCTTATGCAATACTCTTGTAGTCTTGCAAC
ATGGTAACGATGAGTTAGCAACATGCCTTACAAGGAGAGAAAAAGCACCGTGCATGCCGATTGGTGGAAG
TAAGGTGGTACGATCGTGCCTTATTAGGAAGGCAACAGACGGGTCTGACATGGATTGGACGAACCACTGA
ATTGCCGCATTGCAGAGATATTGTATTTAAGTGCCTAGCTCGATACATAAACGGGTCTCTCTGGTTAGAC
CAGATCTGAGCCTGGGAGCTCTCTGGCTAACTAGGGAACCCACTGCTTAAGCCTCAATAAAGCTTGCCTT
GAGTGCTTCAAGTAGTGTGTGCCCGTCTGTTGTGTGACTCTGGTAACTAGAGATCCCTCAGACCCTTTTA
GTCAGTGTGGAAAATCTCTAGCAGTGGCGCCCGAACAGGGACTTGAAAGCGAAAGGGAAACCAGAGGAGC
TCTCTCGACGCAGGACTCGGCTTGCTGAAGCGCGCACGGCAAGAGGCGAGGGGCGGCGACTGGTGAGTAC
GCCAAAAATTTTGACTAGCGGAGGCTAGAAGGAGAGAGATGGGTGCGAGAGCGTCAGTATTAAGCGGGGG
AGAATTAGATCGCGATGGGAAAAAATTCGGTTAAGGCCAGGGGGAAAGAAAAAATATAAATTAAAACATA
TAGTATGGGCAAGCAGGGAGCTAGAACGATTCGCAGTTAATCCTGGCCTGTTAGAAACATCAGAAGGCTG
TAGACAAATACTGGGACAGCTACAACCATCCCTTCAGACAGGATCAGAAGAACTTAGATCATTATATAAT
ACAGTAGCAACCCTCTATTGTGTGCATCAAAGGATAGAGATAAAAGACACCAAGGAAGCTTTAGACAAGA
TAGAGGAAGAGCAAAACAAAAGTAAGACCACCGCACAGCAAGCGGCCGCTGATCTTCAGACCTGGAGGAG
GAGATATGAGGGACAATTGGAGAAGTGAATTATATAAATATAAAGTAGTAAAAATTGAACCATTAGGAGT
AGCACCCACCAAGGCAAAGAGAAGAGTGGTGCAGAGAGAAAAAAGAGCAGTGGGAATAGGAGCTTTGTTC
CTTGGGTTCTTGGGAGCAGCAGGAAGCACTATGGGCGCAGCGTCAATGACGCTGACGGTACAGGCCAGAC
AATTATTGTCTGGTATAGTGCAGCAGCAGAACAATTTGCTGAGGGCTATTGAGGCGCAACAGCATCTGTT
GCAACTCACAGTCTGGGGCATCAAGCAGCTCCAGGCAAGAATCCTGGCTGTGGAAAGATACCTAAAGGAT
CAACAGCTCCTGGGGATTTGGGGTTGCTCTGGAAAACTCATTTGCACCACTGCTGTGCCTTGGAATGCTA
GTTGGAGTAATAAATCTCTGGAACAGATTTGGAATCACACGACCTGGATGGAGTGGGACAGAGAAATTAA
CAATTACACAAGCTTAATACACTCCTTAATTGAAGAATCGCAAAACCAGCAAGAAAAGAATGAACAAGAA
TTATTGGAATTAGATAAATGGGCAAGTTTGTGGAATTGGTTTAACATAACAAATTGGCTGTGGTATATAA
AATTATTCATAATGATAGTAGGAGGCTTGGTAGGTTTAAGAATAGTTTTTGCTGTACTTTCTATAGTGAA
TAGAGTTAGGCAGGGATATTCACCATTATCGTTTCAGACCCACCTCCCAACCCCGAGGGGACAATTCTCG
ACCTCGAGACAAATGGCAGTATTCATCCACAATTTTAAAAGAAAAGGGGGGATTGGGGGGTACAGTGCAG
GGGAAAGAATAGTAGACATAATAGCAACAGACATACAAACTAAAGAATTACAAAAACAAATTACAAAAAT
TCAAAATTTTCGGGTTTATTACAGGGACAGCAGAGATCCACTTTGGCCGCGAATCGATATGTCGAGTTTA
CTCCCTATCAGTGATAGAGAACGTATGTCGAGTTTACTCCCTATCAGTGATAGAGAACGATGTCGAGTTT
ACTCCCTATCAGTGATAGAGAACGTATGTCGAGTTTACTCCCTATCAGTGATAGAGAACGTATGTCGAGT
TTACTCCCTATCAGTGATAGAGAACGTATGTCGAGTTTATCCCTATCAGTGATAGAGAACGTATGTCGAG
TTTACTCCCTATCAGTGATAGAGAACGTATGTCGAGGTAGGCGTGTACGGTGGGAGGCCTATATAAGCAG
AGCTCGTTTAGTGAACCGTCAGATCGCCTGGAGAATTGGCTAGGCCACCATGGATGAGGAAATCGCTGCC
CTGGTCGTTGACAACGGCTCCGGTATGTGCAAAGCCGGTTTTGCTGGAGATGATGCCCCTCGTGCTGTTT
TCCCCTCCATTGTTGGACGACCCAGACATCAGGTACATTTAATAAACCATCCTAATAACATGTTAATCAT
ATTGAACCACATTAAACTCTCATTTGTGCATTTTACATCTTTTAAAACCGATTTATATTCGTTTTTAGAT
AATGAAGTTTATTAAAGTGTTAATTCACAGCTTTATTGCTTGTTTTGAGAATCTGCTTGCATAAGTGATT
TTTAAACTTGATCTGATTTTCGTTTGTTTCGAAGTTCTTCAGCTTTGAAAGTCAGATCTTCAATTCACAG
CCATGCCATAGTTTTAGGATACAGTATAAGTAGACGAATTGGGATGCATCGTAGATTTTATGCTGTGTTT
GTTATGGTTTTTCAGTGGTAGAGATTTTCAGAGTATTATTAGGGTTATAGTCAGTGTCAGGTTTATTTAT
CGTCAGCGTGATGGGCAAAAAACAGCTGGCAGTACGGGCTATGTCTTCGTCTAGAAGAAGACAAAGCCAA
CTGCTGTTACTCTCGCCCAGAAATCTGCGCCAACATGGACACACCCAGTGGAGCAAGCCATCTGATTTTC
ATGGTCAGATTGTAAAGAAGCAATTACTCTTGGACAGTTTAAGCAGAAAAGCCACCAAGTCAAGTCACTG
GTCATATGATGAACTCGAAGATCTAATAAAAGTTAATTTAAGCGTTCATTACAATAAATTCAAGTGAATC
TGTTTTAAGCTAGCCTTTAACGTTTTTAAATTCCTTCAAACAAATTAGTTCCTCTTTGCAGTTCCTCATT
TCTCGGTGAGCTGGTGCTTTAATCCCTTTACTTTTTCTTCCTCTAGGGAGTGATGGTTGGCATGGGACGA
ATTAATTCCTGCAGCCCGGGGGTACCGGTCGCCACCATGAACACCCCGGGAATTAACCTGATCAAGGAGG
ACATGCGCGTGAAGGTGCACATGGAGGGCAACGTGAACGGCCACGCCTTCGTGATCGAGGGCGAGGGCAA
GGGCAAGCCCTACGAGGGCACCCAGACCGCCAACCTGACCGTGAAGGAGGGCGCCCCCCTGCCCTTCAGC
TACGACATCCTGACCACCGCCGTGCACTACGGCAACCGGGTGTTCACCAAGTACCCCGAGGACATCCCCG
ACTACTTCAAGCAGAGCTTCCCCGAGGGCTACAGCTGGGAGCGCACCATGACCTTCGAGGACAAGGGCAT
CTGCACCATCCGCAGCGACATCAGCCTGGAGGGCGACTGCTTCTTCCAGAACGTGCGCTTCAAGGGCACC
AACTTCCCCCCCAACGGCCCCGTGATGCAGAAGAAAACCCTGAAGTGGGAGCCCAGCACCGAGAAGCTGC
ACGTGCGCGACGGCCTGCTGGTGGGCAACATCAACATGGCCCTGCTGCTGGAGGGCGGCGGCCACTACCT
GTGCGACTTCAAGACCACCTACAAGGCCAAGAAGGTGGTGCAGCTGCCCGACGCCCACTTCGTGGACCAC
CGCATCGAGATCCTGGGCAACGACAGCGACTACAACAAGGTGAAGCTGTACGAGCACGCCGTGGCCCGCT
ACAGCCCCCTGCCCAGCCAGGTGTGGTAACCGGTTATCCGTATGATGTGCCGGATTATGCGTAAACGCGT
CCGGTCCACCACCACCACCACCACTAAGGATCCGGGGTTGGGGTTGCGCCTTTTCCAAGGCAGCCCTGGG
TTTGCGCAGGGACGCGGCTGCTCTGGGCGTGGTTCCGGGAAACGCAGCGGCGCCGACCCTGGGTCTCGCA
CATTCTTCACGTCCGTTCGCAGCGTCACCCGGATCTTCGCCGCTACCCTTGTGGGCCCCCCGGCGACGCT
TCCTGCTCCGCCCCTAAGTCGGGAAGGTTCCTTGCGGTTCGCGGCGTGCCGGACGTGACAAACGGAAGCC
GCACGTCTCACTAGTACCCTCGCAGACGGACAGCGCCAGGGAGCAATGGCAGCGCGCCGACCGCGATGGG
CTGTGGCCAATAGCGGCTGCTCAGCAGGGCGCGCCGAGAGCAGCGGCCGGGAAGGGGCGGTGCGGGAGGC
GGGGTGTGGGGCGGTAGTGTGGGCCCTGTTCCTGCCCGCGCGGTGTTCCGCATTCTGCAAGCCTCCGGAG
CGCACGTCGGCAGTCGGCTCCCTCGTTGACCGAATCACCGACCTCTCTCCCCAGCAATTCACCATGACCG
AGTACAAGCCCACGGTGCGCCTCGCCACCCGCGACGACGTCCCCAGGGCCGTACGCACCCTCGCCGCCGC
GTTCGCCGACTACCCCGCCACGCGCCACACCGTCGATCCGGACCGCCACATCGAGCGGGTCACCGAGCTG
CAAGAACTCTTCCTCACGCGCGTCGGGCTCGACATCGGCAAGGTGTGGGTCGCGGACGACGGCGCCGCGG
TGGCGGTCTGGACCACGCCGGAGAGCGTCGAAGCGGGGGCGGTGTTCGCCGAGATCGGCCCGCGCATGGC
CGAGTTGAGCGGTTCCCGGCTGGCCGCGCAGCAACAGATGGAAGGCCTCCTGGCGCCGCACCGGCCCAAG
GAGCCCGCGTGGTTCCTGGCCACCGTCGGCGTCTCGCCCGACCACCAGGGCAAGGGTCTGGGCAGCGCCG
TCGTGCTCCCCGGAGTGGAGGCGGCCGAGCGCGCCGGGGTGCCCGCCTTCCTGGAGACCTCCGCGCCCCG
CAACCTCCCCTTCTACGAGCGGCTCGGCTTCACCGTCACCGCCGACGTCGAGGTGCCCGAAGGACCGCGC
ACCTGGTGCATGACCCGCAAGCCCGGTGCCGAAGGTAGAGGTTCTCTCCTCACTTGTGGTGATGTTGAAG
AAAACCCTGGTCCAATGTCTAGACTGGACAAGAGCAAAGTCATAAACGGAGCTCTGGAATTACTCAATGG
TGTCGGTATCGAAGGCCTGACGACAAGGAAACTCGCTCAAAAGCTGGGAGTTGAGCAGCCTACCCTGTAC
TGGCACGTGAAGAACAAGCGGGCCCTGCTCGATGCCCTGCCAATCGAGATGCTGGACAGGCATCATACCC
ACTTCTGCCCCCTGGAAGGCGAGTCATGGCAAGACTTTCTGCGGAACAACGCCAAGTCATACCGCTGTGC
TCTCCTCTCACATCGCGACGGGGCTAAAGTGCATCTCGGCACCCGCCCAACAGAGAAACAGTACGAAACC
CTGGAAAATCAGCTCGCGTTCCTGTGTCAGCAAGGCTTCTCCCTGGAGAACGCACTGTACGCTCTGTCCG
CCGTGGGCCACTTTACACTGGGCTGCGTATTGGAGGAACAGGAGCATCAAGTAGCAAAAGAGGAAAGAGA
GACACCTACCACCGATTCTATGCCCCCACTTCTGAGACAAGCAATTGAGCTGTTCGACCGGCAGGGAGCC
GAACCTGCCTTCCTTTTCGGCCTGGAACTAATCATATGTGGCCTGGAGAAACAGCTAAAGTGCGAAAGCG
GCGGGCCGACCGACGCCCTTGACGATTTTGACTTAGACATGCTCCCAGCCGATGCCCTTGACGACTTTGA
CCTTGATATGCTGCCTGCTGACGCTCTTGACGATTTTGACCTTGACATGCTCCCCGGGTAACTAAGTAAG
GATCGATCCAAGATATCGTATTCTTAACTATGTTGCTCCTTTTACGCTATGTGGATACGCTGCTTTAATG
CCTTTGTATCATGCTATTGCTTCCCGTATGGCTTTCATTTTCTCCTCCTTGTATAAATCCTGGTTGCTGT
CTCTTTATGAGGAGTTGTGGCCCGTTGTCAGGCAACGTGGCGTGGTGTGCACTGTGTTTGCTGACGCAAC
CCCCACTGGTTGGGGCATTGCCACCACCTGTCAGCTCCTTTCCGGGACTTTCGCTTTCCCCCTCCCTATT
GCCACGGCGGAACTCATCGCCGCCTGCCTTGCCCGCTGCTGGACAGGGGCTCGGCTGTTGGGCACTGACA
ATTCCGTGGTGTTGTCGGGGAAGCTGACGTCCTTTCCATGGCTGCTCGCCTGTGTTGCCACCTGGATTCT
GCGCGGGACGTCCTTCTGCTACGTCCCTTCGGCCCTCAATCCAGCGGACCTTCCTTCCCGCGGCCTGCTG
CCGGCTCTGCGGCCTCTTCCGCGTCTTCGCCTTCGCCCTCAGACGAGTCGGATCTCCCTTTGGGCCGCCT
CCCCGCCTGTTTCGCCTCGGCGTCCGGACTAGAGGTACCTTTAAGACCAATGACTTACAAGGCAGCTGTA
GATCTTAGCCACTTTTTAAAAGAAAAGGGGGGACTGGAAGGGCTAATTCACTCCCAACGAAGACAAGATC
TGCTTTTTGCTTGTACTGGGTCTCTCTGGTTAGACCAGATCTGAGCCTGGGAGCTCTCTGGCTAACTAGG
GAACCCACTGCTTAAGCCTCAATAAAGCTTGCCTTGAGTGCTTCAAGTAGTGTGTGCCCGTCTGTTGTGT
GACTCTGGTAACTAGAGATCCCTCAGACCCTTTTAGTCAGTGTGGAAAATCTCTAGCAGTAGTAGTTCAT
GTCATCTTATTATTCAGTATTTATAACTTGCAAAGAAATGAATATCAGAGAGTGAGAGGAACTTGTTTAT
TGCAGCTTATAATGGTTACAAATAAAGCAATAGCATCACAAATTTCACAAATAAAGCATTTTTTTCACTG
CATTCTAGTTGTGGTTTGTCCAAACTCATCAATGTATCTTATCATGTCTGGCTCTAGCTATCCCGCCCCT
AACTCCGCCCATCCCGCCCCTAACTCCGCCCAGTTCCGCCCATTCTCCGCCCCATGGCTGACTAATTTTT
TTTATTTATGCAGAGGCCGAGGCCGCCTCGGCCTCTGAGCTATTCCAGAAGTAGTGAGGAGGCTTTTTTG
GAGGCCTTTCAAATATGTATCCGCTCATGAGACAATAACCCTGATAAATGCTTCAATAATATTGAAAAAG
GAAGAGTATGAGTATTCAACATTTCCGTGTCGCCCTTATTCCCTTTTTTGCGGCATTTTGCCTTCCTGTT
TTTGCTCACCCAGAAACGCTGGTGAAAGTAAAAGATGCTGAAGATCAGTTGGGTGCACGAGTGGGTTACA
TCGAACTGGATCTCAACAGCGGTAAGATCCTTGAGAGTTTTCGCCCCGAAGAACGTTTTCCAATGATGAG
CACTTTTAAAGTTCTGCTATGTGGCGCGGTATTATCCCGTATTGACGCCGGGCAAGAGCAACTCGGTCGC
CGCATACACTATTCTCAGAATGACTTGGTTGAGTACTCACCAGTCACAGAAAAGCATCTTACGGATGGCA
TGACAGTAAGAGAATTATGCAGTGCTGCCATAACCATGAGTGATAACACTGCGGCCAACTTACTTCTGAC
AACGATCGGAGGACCGAAGGAGCTAACCGCTTTTTTGCACAACATGGGGGATCATGTAACTCGCCTTGAT
CGTTGGGAACCGGAGCTGAATGAAGCCATACCAAACGACGAGCGTGACACCACGATGCCTGTAGCAATGG
CAACAACGTTGCGCAAACTATTAACTGGCGAACTACTTACTCTAGCTTCCCGGCAACAATTAATAGACTG
GATGGAGGCGGATAAAGTTGCAGGACCACTTCTGCGCTCGGCCCTTCCGGCTGGCTGGTTTATTGCTGAT
AAATCTGGAGCCGGTGAGCGTGGGTCTCGCGGTATCATTGCAGCACTGGGGCCAGATGGTAAGCCCTCCC
GTATCGTAGTTATCTACACGACGGGGAGTCAGGCAACTATGGATGAACGAAATAGACAGATCGCTGAGAT
AGGTGCCTCACTGATTAAGCATTGGTAACTGTCAGACCAAGTTTACTCATATATACTTTAGATTGATTTA
AAACTTCATTTTTAATTTAAAAGGATCTAGGTGAAGATCCTTTTTGATAATCTCATGACCAAAATCCCTT
AACGTGAGTTTTCGTTCCACTGAGCGTCAG
